Addgene plasmid #209645: pGL3-MTS-G3635A-L17-FZY2-S100N-T26I&T77I-UGI-Puro
Purpose: To install m.G3635 mutation on mtDNA
Depositing lab: Bin Shen. Depositing organization: Nanjing Medical University. Publication: Developing mitochondrial base editors with diverse context compatibility and high fidelity via saturated spacer library. Sun H, Wang Z, Shen L, Feng Y, Han L, Qian X, Meng R, Ji K, Liang D, Zhou F, Lou X, Zhang J, Shen B. Nat Commun. 2023 Oct 19;14(1):6625. doi: 10.1038/s41467-023-42359-3. PubMed 37857619.
Backbone
  Vector backbone: pGL3
  Vector type: Mammalian Expression
Growth in bacteria
  Bacterial resistance: Ampicillin, 100 μg/mL
  Growth temperature: 37°C
  Growth strain: DH5alpha
  Copy number: High Copy
Gene/Insert
  Gene/Insert name: L17-FZY2-S100N-T26I&T77I
  Species: H. sapiens (human)
  Cloning method: Gateway Cloning
Terms and licenses: Academic/Nonprofit Terms; Industry Terms: Not Available to Industry
How to cite: pGL3-MTS-G3635A-L17-FZY2-S100N-T26I&T77I-UGI-Puro was a gift from Bin Shen (Addgene plasmid # 209645 ; http://n2t.net/addgene:209645 ; RRID:Addgene_209645)
