[The description below was written by a language model from this plasmid's Addgene catalogue record and pLannotate feature annotations shown in this document.]
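Description:
pGL3-MTS-G3635A-L17-FZY2-S100N-T26I&T77I-UGI-Puro is a 7.5 kb mammalian expression plasmid on a pGL3 backbone that encodes one component of a TALE-based mitochondrial base editor intended to install the m.G3635A change in human mitochondrial DNA. It is propagated in E. coli as a high-copy plasmid through a ColE1/pUC-type origin and is selected with ampicillin via the β-lactamase gene and its native promoter.

The editor cassette is driven by the CMV immediate-early enhancer and promoter, with a T7 promoter just upstream of the coding region. The annotated open reading frame begins and ends with fragments matching the Xanthomonas effectors AvrXa10 and AvrBs3, which correspond to the N- and C-terminal flanks of a TALE DNA-binding scaffold. The unannotated stretch between them presumably holds the repeat array that specifies the target site, here labelled L17. Another unannotated region follows the TALE C-terminus, and by the plasmid name it should carry the deaminase portion (FZY2 with the S100N, T26I and T77I substitutions), although the feature table does not identify it. This region is fused to a uracil glycosylase inhibitor (UGI) from phage PBS2, which blocks excision of the uracil intermediate and so favours a stable base conversion. The mitochondrial targeting sequence named in the title is likewise not annotated separately. The cassette ends at a bGH polyadenylation signal.

A second unit, consisting of the human PGK promoter driving puromycin N-acetyltransferase, allows enrichment of transfected cells. Small HIV-1 LTR and nef, SV40 and tetracycline-resistance fragments appear to be vector remnants. The "L" designation suggests a left-hand arm used with a partner plasmid, but the record does not state this.
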