Features (pLannotate 1.2.2; 17 found; start..end, strand, type, name):
      8..387     +  enhancer       CMV enhancer: human cytomegalovirus immediate early enhancer
    388..591     +  promoter       CMV promoter: human cytomegalovirus (CMV) immediate early promoter
    587..620     +  LTR            5' LTR (truncated) (fragment): truncated 5' long terminal repeat (LTR) from HIV-1
    636..654     +  promoter       T7 promoter: promoter for bacteriophage T7 RNA polymerase
    698..1402    +  CDS            avrXa10 (fragment): AVX10_XANOO - Experimental evidence at protein level: Swiss-Prot protein existence level 1. Avirulence protein. Induces the hypersensitive response (HR)in rice plants carrying the resistance gene Xa10. Activity depends on the presence of the core repeat domains; replacement with repeat domains from other proteins (AvrBs3 of X.euvesicatoria (AC P14727) or AvrXa7 of this organism) does not elicit the HR. Probably acts as a transcription factor in its host plant (rice) to induce plant resistance or disease. From Xanthomonas oryzae pv. oryzae.
   2993..3112    +  CDS            avrBs3 (fragment): AVRB3_XANEU - Experimental evidence at protein level: Swiss-Prot protein existence level 1. Avirulence protein. Acts as a transcription factor in C.annuum plants. In susceptible plants lacking the Bs3 resistance gene induces expression of a number of genes, including genes homologous to a family of auxin-induced genes, alpha-expansin genes, pectate lyase, anthocyanidin glucoside rhamnosyl transferase and at least one transcription factor, UPA20. Their expression leads to plant hypertrophy in mesophyll cells, probably mainly mediated by UPA20 (PubMed:17962565). In resistant plants induces the h
   3434..3682    +  CDS            UGI: UNGI_BPPB2 - Experimental evidence at protein level: Swiss-Prot protein existence level 1. This protein binds specifically and reversibly to the host uracil-DNA glycosylase, preventing removal of uracil residues from PBS2 DNA by the host uracil-excision repair system. From Bacillus phage PBS2 (Bacteriophage PBS2).
   3723..3947    +  polyA_signal   bGH poly(A) signal: bovine growth hormone polyadenylation signal
   3954..4464    +  promoter       hPGK promoter: human phosphoglycerate kinase 1 promoter
   4486..5085    +  CDS            PuroR (fragment): puromycin N-acetyltransferase; pac from Streptomyces; confers resistance to puromycin
   5128..5196    +  CDS            nef (fragment): NEF_HV1Z2 - Experimental evidence at protein level: Swiss-Prot protein existence level 1. Extracellular Nef protein targets CD4(+) T-lymphocytes for apoptosis by interacting with CXCR4 surface receptors. From Human immunodeficiency virus type 1 group M subtype D (isolate Z2/CDC-Z34) (HIV-1).
   5232..5353    -  polyA_signal   SV40 poly(A) signal: SV40 polyadenylation signal
   5376..5444    -  CDS            large T antigen (fragment): large T antigen from SV40 (simian virus 40)
   5460..5592    +  CDS            TcR (fragment): tetracycline efflux protein; tet; confers resistance to tetracycline
   5772..6360    -  rep_origin     ori: high-copy-number ColE1/pMB1/pBR322/pUC origin of replication
   6531..7391    -  CDS            AmpR: β-lactamase; bla; confers resistance to ampicillin, carbenicillin, and related antibiotics
   7392..7496    -  promoter       AmpR promoter: bla
>Addgene plasmid #209645 | pGL3-MTS-G3635A-L17-FZY2-S100N-T26I&T77I-UGI-Puro | addgene full sequence | sequence record 416867 | Addgene NGS Result
ACGCGTTGACATTGATTATTGACTAGTTATTAATAGTAATCAATTACGGGGTCATTAGTTCATAGCCCAT
ATATGGAGTTCCGCGTTACATAACTTACGGTAAATGGCCCGCCTGGCTGACCGCCCAACGACCCCCGCCC
ATTGACGTCAATAATGACGTATGTTCCCATAGTAACGCCAATAGGGACTTTCCATTGACGTCAATGGGTG
GAGTATTTACGGTAAACTGCCCACTTGGCAGTACATCAAGTGTATCATATGCCAAGTACGCCCCCTATTG
ACGTCAATGACGGTAAATGGCCCGCCTGGCATTATGCCCAGTACATGACCTTATGGGACTTTCCTACTTG
GCAGTACATCTACGTATTAGTCATCGCTATTACCATGGTGATGCGGTTTTGGCAGTACATCAATGGGCGT
GGATAGCGGTTTGACTCACGGGGATTTCCAAGTCTCCACCCCATTGACGTCAATGGGAGTTTGTTTTGGC
ACCAAAATCAACGGGACTTTCCAAAATGTCGTAACAACTCCGCCCCATTGACGCAAATGGGCGGTAGGCG
TGTACGGTGGGAGGTCTATATAAGCAGAGCTCTCTGGCTAACTAGAGAACCCACTGCTTACTGGCTTATC
GAAATTAATACGACTCACTATAGGGAGACAAGCTGGCTAGACCATGTTGGGGTTTGTGGGTCGGGTGGCC
GCTGCTCCGGCCTCCGGGGCCTTGCGGAGACTCACCCCTTCAGCGTCGCTGCCCCCAGCTCAGCTCTTAC
TGCGGGCCGCTCCGACGGCGGTCCATCCTGTCAGGGACTATGCGGCGCAAACATCTGAGAGCGGCGGAGG
CGGGAGCCCCGGCGCGGCCGCTGACTACAAGGATGACGACGATAAAGGTAGCGTGGATCTACGCACGCTC
GGCTACAGCCAGCAGCAACAGGAGAAGATCAAACCGAAGGTTCGTTCGACAGTGGCGCAGCACCACGAGG
CACTGGTCGGCCATGGGTTTACACACGCGCACATCGTTGCGCTCAGCCAACACCCGGCAGCGTTAGGGAC
CGTCGCTGTCAAGTATCAGGACATGATCGCAGCGTTGCCAGAGGCGACACACGAAGCGATCGTTGGCGTC
GGCAAACGGGGCGCCGGCGCACGCGCTCTGGAGGCCTTGCTCACGGTGGCGGGAGAGTTGAGAGGTCCAC
CGTTACAGTTGGACACAGGCCAACTTCTCAAGATTGCAAAACGTGGCGGCGTGACCGCAGTGGAGGCAGT
GCATGCATGGCGCAATGCACTGACGGGTGCCCCCCTGAACCTGACCCCGGAGCAGGTGGTGGCCATCGCT
AGTCATGACGGTGGCAAACAGGCTCTTGAAACCGTCCAACGCCTTCTACCAGTTCTCTGTCAAGCCCACG
GACTAACCCCAGCGCAAGTTGTAGCGATTGCTAGTCATGACGGTGGCAAACAGGCTCTTGAAACCGTCCA
ACGCCTTCTACCAGTTCTCTGTCAAGCCCACGGACTAACCCCAGCGCAGGTTGTAGCGATTGCTAGTAAT
GGGGGTGGCAAACAGGCTCTTGAGACTGTTCAGCGCCTTCTACCAGTTCTCTGTCAAGCCCACGGCCTGA
CGCCCGAGCAAGTTGTAGCGATTGCTAGTAATATTGGTGGCAAACAGGCTCTTGAGACGGTTCAGCGCCT
CCTTCCAGTTCTCTGTCAAGCCCACGGACTCACCCCAGATCAAGTGGTAGCGATTGCTAGTAATGGGGGT
GGCAAACAGGCTCTTGAGACTGTTCAGCGCCTTCTACCAGTTCTCTGTCAAGCCCACGGCCTGACGCCCG
AGCAAGTTGTAGCGATTGCTAGTAATGGGGGTGGCAAACAGGCTCTTGAGACTGTTCAGCGCCTTCTACC
AGTTCTCTGTCAAGCCCACGGCCTGACGCCCGAGCAAGTTGTAGCGATTGCTAGTAATGGGGGTGGCAAA
CAGGCTCTTGAGACTGTTCAGCGCCTTCTACCAGTTCTCTGTCAAGCCCACGGCCTGACGCCCGAGCAAG
TTGTAGCGATTGCTAGTAATATTGGTGGCAAACAGGCTCTTGAGACGGTTCAGCGCCTCCTTCCAGTTCT
CTGTCAAGCCCACGGACTCACCCCAGATCAAGTTGTAGCAATTGCTAGTAATGGGGGTGGCAAACAGGCT
CTTGAGACTGTTCAGCGCCTTCTACCAGTTCTCTGTCAAGCCCACGGCCTGACGCCCGAGCAAGTTGTAG
CGATTGCTAGTAATGGGGGTGGCAAACAGGCTCTTGAGACTGTTCAGCGCCTTCTACCAGTTCTCTGTCA
AGCCCACGGCCTGACGCCCGAGCAAGTTGTAGCGATTGCTAGTCATGACGGTGGCAAACAGGCTCTTGAA
ACCGTCCAACGCCTTCTACCAGTTCTCTGTCAAGCCCACGGACTAACCCCAGCGCAAGTTGTAGCGATTG
CTAGTAATGGGGGTGGCAAACAGGCTCTTGAGACTGTTCAGCGCCTTCTACCAGTTCTCTGTCAAGCCCA
CGGCCTGACGCCCGAGCAAGTTGTAGCGATAGCCAGTAATATTGGTGGCAAACAGGCTCTTGAGACGGTT
CAGCGCCTCCTTCCAGTTCTCTGTCAAGCCCACGGACTCACCCCAGATCAAGTTGTAGCGATTGCTAGTA
ACAATGGTGGCAAACAGGCTCTTGAAACCGTACAGCGCCTACTGCCAGTTCTCTGTCAAGCCCACGGTCT
GACTCCGGAGCAAGTTGTAGCGATTGCAAGTCATGACGGTGGCAAACAGGCTCTTGAAACCGTCCAACGC
CTTCTACCAGTTCTCTGTCAAGCCCACGGACTAACCCCAGCGCAAGTTGTAGCGATTGCTAGTCATGACG
GTGGCAAACAGGCTCTTGAAACCGTCCAACGCCTTCTACCAGTTCTCTGTCAAGCCCACGGACTAACCCC
AGCGCAAGTTGTAGCGATTGCTTCCAATATTGGCGGCAGGCCGGCGCTGGAGAGCATTGTTGCCCAGTTA
TCTCGCCCTGATCCGGCGTTGGCCGCGTTGACCAACGACCACCTCGTCGCGCTAGCCTGCCTCGGCGGAC
GTCCTGCGCTGGATGCAGTGAAAAAGGGATTGGGAGGCTCCATGAGCTTGCCAGAGTACGATGGCACCAC
CACCCATGGCGTGTTGGTGTTGGATGATGGCACCCAGATCGGCTTCATCAGCGGCAACGGCGATCCAAGG
TACACCAACTACAGGAACAACGGCCACGTGGAACAAAAGAGCGCATTGTACATGAGGGAGAACAACATCA
GCAACGCAACCGTGTACCATAACAACACCAACGGCACCTGCGGCTACTGCAACACCATGATCGCAACCTT
TTTGCCAGAGGGCGCAACCTTGACCGTGGTGCCACCAGAGAACGCAGTGGCAAACAACAGCTCTGGAGGC
AGCACCAACCTGTCTGACATCATCGAGAAGGAGACAGGCAAGCAGCTGGTCATCCAGGAGAGCATCCTGA
TGCTGCCCGAAGAAGTCGAAGAAGTGATCGGAAACAAGCCTGAGAGCGATATCCTGGTCCATACCGCCTA
CGACGAGAGTACCGACGAAAATGTGATGCTGCTGACATCCGACGCCCCAGAGTATAAGCCCTGGGCTCTG
GTCATCCAGGATTCCAACGGAGAGAACAAAATCAAAATGCTGTAATCTAGAGGGCCCGTTTAAACCCGCT
GATCAGCCTCGACTGTGCCTTCTAGTTGCCAGCCATCTGTTGTTTGCCCCTCCCCCGTGCCTTCCTTGAC
CCTGGAAGGTGCCACTCCCACTGTCCTTTCCTAATAAAATGAGGAAATTGCATCGCATTGTCTGAGTAGG
TGTCATTCTATTCTGGGGGGTGGGGTGGGGCAGGACAGCAAGGGGGAGGATTGGGAAGACAATAGCAGGC
ATGCTGGGGATGCGGTGGGCTCTATGGCTCGAGGGGGTTGGGGTTGCGCCTTTTCCAAGGCAGCCCTGGG
TTTGCGCAGGGACGCGGCTGCTCTGGGCGTGGTTCCGGGAAACGCAGCGGCGCCGACCCTGGGACTCGCA
CATTCTTCACGTCCGTTCGCAGCGTCACCCGGATCTTCGCCGCTACCCTTGTGGGCCCCCCGGCGACGCT
TCCTGCTCCGCCCCTAAGTCGGGAAGGTTCCTTGCGGTTCGCGGCGTGCCGGACGTGACAAACGGAAGCC
GCACGTCTCACTAGTACCCTCGCAGACGGACAGCGCCAGGGAGCAATGGCAGCGCGCCGACCGCGATGGG
CTGTGGCCAATAGCGGCTGCTCAGCAGGGCGCGCCGAGAGCAGCGGCCGGGAAGGGGCGGTGCGGGAGGC
GGGGTGTGGGGCGGTAGTGTGGGCCCTGTTCCTGCCCGCGCGGTGTTCCGCATTCTGCAAGCCTCCGGAG
CGCACGTCGGCAGTCGGCTCCCTCGTTGACCGAATCACCGACCTCTCTCCCCAGGGGGATCCACCGGAGC
TTACCATGACCGAGTACAAGCCCACGGTGCGCCTCGCCACCCGCGACGACGTCCCCAGGGCCGTACGCAC
CCTCGCCGCCGCGTTCGCCGACTACCCCGCCACGCGCCACACCGTCGATCCGGACCGCCACATCGAGCGG
GTCACCGAGCTGCAAGAACTCTTCCTCACGCGCGTCGGGCTCGACATCGGCAAGGTGTGGGTCGCGGACG
ACGGCGCCGCGGTGGCGGTCTGGACCACGCCGGAGAGCGTCGAAGCGGGGGCGGTGTTCGCCGAGATCGG
CCCGCGCATGGCCGAGTTGAGCGGTTCCCGGCTGGCCGCGCAGCAACAGATGGAAGGCCTCCTGGCGCCG
CACCGGCCCAAGGAGCCCGCGTGGTTCCTGGCCACCGTCGGCGTCTCGCCCGACCACCAGGGCAAGGGTC
TGGGCAGCGCCGTCGTGCTCCCCGGAGTGGAGGCGGCCGAGCGCGCCGGGGTGCCCGCCTTCCTGGAAAC
CTCCGCGCCCCGCAACCTCCCCTTCTACGAGCGGCTCGGCTTCACCGTCACCGCCGACGTCGAGGTGCCC
GAAGGACCGCGCACCTGGTGCATGACCCGCAAGCCCGGTGCCTGACGCCCGCCCCACGACCCGCAGCGCC
CGACCGAAAGGAGCGCACGACCCCATGCATCGGTACCTTTAAGACCAATGACTTACAAGGCAGCTGTAGA
TCTTAGCCACTTTCTAGAGTCGGGGCGGCCGGCCGCTTCGAGCAGACATGATAAGATACATTGATGAGTT
TGGACAAACCACAACTAGAATGCAGTGAAAAAAATGCTTTATTTGTGAAATTTGTGATGCTATTGCTTTA
TTTGTAACCATTATAAGCTGCAATAAACAAGTTAACAACAACAATTGCATTCATTTTATGTTTCAGGTTC
AGGGGGAGGTGTGGGAGGTTTTTTAAAGCAAGTAAAACCTCTACAAATGTGGTAAAATCGATAAGGATCC
GTCGACCGATGCCCTTGAGAGCCTTCAACCCAGTCAGCTCCTTCCGGTGGGCGCGGGGCATGACTATCGT
CGCCGCACTTATGACTGTCTTCTTTATCATGCAACTCGTAGGACAGGTGCCGGCAGCGCTCTTCCGCTTC
CTCGCTCACTGACTCGCTGCGCTCGGTCGTTCGGCTGCGGCGAGCGGTATCAGCTCACTCAAAGGCGGTA
ATACGGTTATCCACAGAATCAGGGGATAACGCAGGAAAGAACATGTGAGCAAAAGGCCAGCAAAAGGCCA
GGAACCGTAAAAAGGCCGCGTTGCTGGCGTTTTTCCATAGGCTCCGCCCCCCTGACGAGCATCACAAAAA
TCGACGCTCAAGTCAGAGGTGGCGAAACCCGACAGGACTATAAAGATACCAGGCGTTTCCCCCTGGAAGC
TCCCTCGTGCGCTCTCCTGTTCCGACCCTGCCGCTTACCGGATACCTGTCCGCCTTTCTCCCTTCGGGAA
GCGTGGCGCTTTCTCATAGCTCACGCTGTAGGTATCTCAGTTCGGTGTAGGTCGTTCGCTCCAAGCTGGG
CTGTGTGCACGAACCCCCCGTTCAGCCCGACCGCTGCGCCTTATCCGGTAACTATCGTCTTGAGTCCAAC
CCGGTAAGACACGACTTATCGCCACTGGCAGCAGCCACTGGTAACAGGATTAGCAGAGCGAGGTATGTAG
GCGGTGCTACAGAGTTCTTGAAGTGGTGGCCTAACTACGGCTACACTAGAAGAACAGTATTTGGTATCTG
CGCTCTGCTGAAGCCAGTTACCTTCGGAAAAAGAGTTGGTAGCTCTTGATCCGGCAAACAAACCACCGCT
GGTAGCGGTGGTTTTTTTGTTTGCAAGCAGCAGATTACGCGCAGAAAAAAAGGATCTCAAGAAGATCCTT
TGATCTTTTCTACGGGGTCTGACGCTCAGTGGAACGAAAACTCACGTTAAGGGATTTTGGTCATGAGATT
ATCAAAAAGGATCTTCACCTAGATCCTTTTAAATTAAAAATGAAGTTTTAAATCAATCTAAAGTATATAT
GAGTAAACTTGGTCTGACAGTTACCAATGCTTAATCAGTGAGGCACCTATCTCAGCGATCTGTCTATTTC
GTTCATCCATAGTTGCCTGACTCCCCGTCGTGTAGATAACTACGATACGGGAGGGCTTACCATCTGGCCC
CAGTGCTGCAATGATACCGCGGGACCCACGCTCACCGGCTCCAGATTTATCAGCAATAAACCAGCCAGCC
GGAAGGGCCGAGCGCAGAAGTGGTCCTGCAACTTTATCCGCCTCCATCCAGTCTATTAATTGTTGCCGGG
AAGCTAGAGTAAGTAGTTCGCCAGTTAATAGTTTGCGCAACGTTGTTGCCATTGCTACAGGCATCGTGGT
GTCACGCTCGTCGTTTGGTATGGCTTCATTCAGCTCCGGTTCCCAACGATCAAGGCGAGTTACATGATCC
CCCATGTTGTGCAAAAAAGCGGTTAGCTCCTTCGGTCCTCCGATCGTTGTCAGAAGTAAGTTGGCCGCAG
TGTTATCACTCATGGTTATGGCAGCACTGCATAATTCTCTTACTGTCATGCCATCCGTAAGATGCTTTTC
TGTGACTGGTGAGTACTCAACCAAGTCATTCTGAGAATAGTGTATGCGGCGACCGAGTTGCTCTTGCCCG
GCGTCAATACGGGATAATACCGCGCCACATAGCAGAACTTTAAAAGTGCTCATCATTGGAAAACGTTCTT
CGGGGCGAAAACTCTCAAGGATCTTACCGCTGTTGAGATCCAGTTCGATGTAACCCACTCGTGCACCCAA
CTGATCTTCAGCATCTTTTACTTTCACCAGCGTTTCTGGGTGAGCAAAAACAGGAAGGCAAAATGCCGCA
AAAAAGGGAATAAGGGCGACACGGAAATGTTGAATACTCATACTCTTCCTTTTTCAATATTATTGAAGCA
TTTATCAGGGTTATTGTCTCATGAGCGGATACATATTTGAATGTATTTAGAAAAATAAACAAATAGGGGT
TCCGCGCACATTTCCCCGAAAAGTGCCACCTG
